Addgene plasmid #174621: pB80-empty
Purpose: (Empty Backbone) Empty backbone
Depositing lab: Lukas Kapitein. Depositing organization: Utrecht University. Publication: An optimized toolbox for the optogenetic control of intracellular transport. Nijenhuis W, van Grinsven MMP, Kapitein LC. J Cell Biol. 2020 Apr 6;219(4). pii: 133834. doi: 10.1083/jcb.201907149. PubMed 32328628.
Backbone
  Vector backbone: B-actin
  Vector type: Mammalian Expression
Growth in bacteria
  Bacterial resistance: Ampicillin, 100 μg/mL
  Growth temperature: 37°C
  Growth strain: DH5alpha
  Copy number: High Copy
Gene/Insert
  Gene/Insert name: None
Terms and licenses: Academic/Nonprofit Terms; Industry Terms: Not Available to Industry
Depositor comments: Internal plasmid ID: WN040
How to cite: pB80-empty was a gift from Lukas Kapitein (Addgene plasmid # 174621 ; http://n2t.net/addgene:174621 ; RRID:Addgene_174621)
