[The description below was written by a language model from this plasmid's Addgene catalogue record and pLannotate feature annotations shown in this document.]
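Description:
pB80-empty is an empty mammalian expression backbone built on a β-actin promoter vector, with no gene or insert recorded. It is propagated in E. coli as a high-copy plasmid: the annotated sequence (about 6.2 kb, labelled as a partial NGS result) carries a ColE1/pUC-type origin of replication and a β-lactamase (AmpR) gene with its own promoter, giving ampicillin selection. No mammalian selection marker is annotated, so the vector appears suited to transient transfection rather than drug-selected stable expression.

The expression unit consists of the chicken β-actin promoter followed directly by a chimeric intron, annotated as a hybrid of chicken β-actin and rabbit β-globin intron sequences and spanning the numbering origin of the circular record. An intron of this kind sits in the 5′ untranslated region, where splicing generally improves mRNA processing and expression. Downstream, after an unannotated stretch that presumably holds the cloning site (the record does not describe it), lie a short fragment of the SV40 large T antigen coding region and the SV40 polyadenylation signal, which together terminate and polyadenylate the transcript. A sizeable region upstream of the promoter is also unannotated. The remaining features (lac promoter, lac operator, CAP binding site, and fragments of lacI, lacZα, rop and bom) are remnants of the ancestral bacterial cloning vectors and have no role in mammalian expression.

The plasmid was deposited alongside work on an optogenetic toolbox for controlling intracellular transport. It serves as the parental vector into which coding sequences can be cloned for β-actin promoter-driven expression in mammalian cells, and could also be used as an empty-vector control.
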