Features (pLannotate 1.2.2; 14 found; start..end, strand, type, name):
   1213..1298    +  CDS            large T antigen (fragment): large T antigen from SV40 (simian virus 40)
   1321..1455    +  polyA_signal   SV40 poly(A) signal: SV40 polyadenylation signal
   1493..1509    -  protein_bind   lac operator: The lac repressor binds to the lac operator to inhibit transcription in E. coli. This inhibition can be relieved by adding lactose or isopropyl-β-D-thiogalactopyranoside (IPTG). lac repressor encoded by lacI
   1517..1547    -  promoter       lac promoter: promoter for the E. coli lac operon
   1562..1583    -  protein_bind   CAP binding site: CAP binding activates transcription in the presence of cAMP. E. coli catabolite activator protein
   1596..1688    -  CDS            lacI (fragment): lac repressor; lacI; The lac repressor binds to the lac operator to inhibit transcription in E. coli. This inhibition can be relieved by adding lactose or isopropyl-β-D-thiogalactopyranoside (IPTG).
   1871..2459    -  rep_origin     ori: high-copy-number ColE1/pMB1/pBR322/pUC origin of replication
   2630..3490    -  CDS            AmpR: β-lactamase; bla; confers resistance to ampicillin, carbenicillin, and related antibiotics
   3491..3595    -  promoter       AmpR promoter: bla
   3690..3725    +  CDS            rop (fragment): Rop protein, which maintains plasmids at low copy number; rop
   3827..3926    +  misc_feature   bom (fragment): basis of mobility region from pBR322
   3932..4086    -  CDS            lacZα (fragment): LacZα fragment of β-galactosidase; lacZ fragment
   5886..6161    +  promoter       chicken β-actin promoter: No description available
   6162..965     +  intron         chimeric intron (across the origin): chimera between introns from chicken β-actin and rabbit β-globin
>Addgene plasmid #174621 | pB80-empty | addgene full sequence | sequence record 345336 | Addgene Partial NGS Result
CGCTGCGCGCTGCCTTCGCCCCGTGCCCCGCTCCGCCGCCGCCTCGCGCCGCCCGCCCCGGCTCTGACTG
ACCGCGTTACTCCCACAGGTGAGCGGGCGGGACGGCCCTTCTCCTCCGGGCTGTAATTAGCGCTTGGTTT
AATGACGGCTCGTTTCTTTTCTGTGGCTGCGTGAAAGCCTTAAAGGGCTCCGGGAGGGCCCTTTGTGCGG
GGGGGAGCGGCTCGGGGGGTGCGTGCGTGTGTGTGTGCGTGGGGAGCGCCGCGTGCGGCTCCGCGCTGCC
CGGCGGCTGTGAGCGCTGCGGGCGCGGCGCGGGGCTTTGTGCGCTCCGCAGTGTGCGCGAGGGGAGCGCG
GCCGGGGGCGGTGCCCCGCGGTGCGGGGGGGGCTGCGAGGGGAACAAAGGCTGCGTGCGGGGTGTGTGCG
TGGGGGGGTGAGCAGGGGGTGTGGGCGCGGCGGTCGGGCTGTAACCCCCCCCTGCACCCCCCTCCCCGAG
TTGCTGAGCACGGCCCGGCTTCGGGTGCGGGGCTCCGTGCGGGGCGTGGCGCGGGGCTCGCCGTGCCGGG
CGGGGGGTGGCGGCAGGTGGGGGTGCCGGGCGGGGCGGGGCCGCCTCGGGCCGGGGAGGGCTCGGGGGAG
GGGCGCGGCGGCCCCCGGAGCGCCGGCGGCTGTCGAGGCGCGGCGAGCCGCAGCCATTGCCTTTTATGGT
AATCGTGCGAGAGGGCGCAGGGACTTCCTTTGTCCCAAATCTGTGCGGAGCCGAAATCTGGGAGGCGCCG
CCGCACCCCCTCTAGCGGGCGCGGGGCGAAGCGGTGCGGCGCCGGCAGGAAGGAAATGGGCGGGGAGGGC
CTTCGTGCGTCGCCGCGCCGCCGTCCCCTTCTCCATCTCCAGCCTCGGGGCTGTCCGCAGGGGGACGGCT
GCCTTCGGGGGGGACGGGGCAGGGCGGGGTTCGGCTTCTGGCGTGTGACCGGCGGGGTTTATATCTTCCC
TTCTCTGTTCCTCCGCAGCCCCCAAGCTAGCGCTAAGCTTGCCACCATGGGCGCGCCTGAATTCAGGATC
CAGTCGACTAGTACTTCTCGAGCTCTGTACATGTCCGCGGTCGCGACGTACGCGTATCGATGGCGCCAGC
TGCAGGCGGCCGCCATATGCATCCTAGGCCTATTAATATTCCGGAGTATACGTAGCCGGCTAACGTTAAC
AACCGGTACCTCTAGATAAGTAATGATCATAATCAGCCATATCACATCTGTAGAGGTTTTACTTGCTTTA
AAAAACCTCCCACACCTCCCCCTGAACCTGAAACATAAAATGAATGCAATTGTTGTTGTTAACTTGTTTA
TTGCAGCTTATAATGGTTACAAATAAAGCAATAGCATCACAAATTTCACAAATAAAGCATTTTTTTCACT
GCATTCTAGTTGTGGTTTGTCCAAACTCATCAATGTATCTTATCATGTCTGGATCAATTCGTAATCATGT
CATAGCTGTTTCCTGTGTGAAATTGTTATCCGCTCACAATTCCACACAACATACGAGCCGGAAGCATAAA
GTGTAAAGCCTGGGGTGCCTAATGAGTGAGCTAACTCACATTAATTGCGTTGCGCTCACTGCCCGCTTTC
CAGTCGGGAAACCTGTCGTGCCAGCTGCATTAATGAATCGGCCAACGCGCGGGGAGAGGCGGTTTGCGTA
TTGGGCGCTCTTCCGCTTCCTCGCTCACTGACTCGCTGCGCTCGGTCGTTCGGCTGCGGCGAGCGGTATC
AGCTCACTCAAAGGCGGTAATACGGTTATCCACAGAATCAGGGGATAACGCAGGAAAGAACATGTGAGCA
AAAGGCCAGCAAAAGGCCAGGAACCGTAAAAAGGCCGCGTTGCTGGCGTTTTTCCATAGGCTCCGCCCCC
CTGACGAGCATCACAAAAATCGACGCTCAAGTCAGAGGTGGCGAAACCCGACAGGACTATAAAGATACCA
GGCGTTTCCCCCTGGAAGCTCCCTCGTGCGCTCTCCTGTTCCGACCCTGCCGCTTACCGGATACCTGTCC
GCCTTTCTCCCTTCGGGAAGCGTGGCGCTTTCTCATAGCTCACGCTGTAGGTATCTCAGTTCGGTGTAGG
TCGTTCGCTCCAAGCTGGGCTGTGTGCACGAACCCCCCGTTCAGCCCGACCGCTGCGCCTTATCCGGTAA
CTATCGTCTTGAGTCCAACCCGGTAAGACACGACTTATCGCCACTGGCAGCAGCCACTGGTAACAGGATT
AGCAGAGCGAGGTATGTAGGCGGTGCTACAGAGTTCTTGAAGTGGTGGCCTAACTACGGCTACACTAGAA
GAACAGTATTTGGTATCTGCGCTCTGCTGAAGCCAGTTACCTTCGGAAAAAGAGTTGGTAGCTCTTGATC
CGGCAAACAAACCACCGCTGGTAGCGGTGGTTTTTTTGTTTGCAAGCAGCAGATTACGCGCAGAAAAAAA
GGATCTCAAGAAGATCCTTTGATCTTTTCTACGGGGTCTGACGCTCAGTGGAACGAAAACTCACGTTAAG
GGATTTTGGTCATGAGATTATCAAAAAGGATCTTCACCTAGATCCTTTTAAATTAAAAATGAAGTTTTAA
ATCAATCTAAAGTATATATGAGTAAACTTGGTCTGACAGTTACCAATGCTTAATCAGTGAGGCACCTATC
TCAGCGATCTGTCTATTTCGTTCATCCATAGTTGCCTGACTCCCCGTCGTGTAGATAACTACGATACGGG
AGGGCTTACCATCTGGCCCCAGTGCTGCAATGATACCGCGAGACCCACGCTCACCGGCTCCAGATTTATC
AGCAATAAACCAGCCAGCCGGAAGGGCCGAGCGCAGAAGTGGTCCTGCAACTTTATCCGCCTCCATCCAG
TCTATTAATTGTTGCCGGGAAGCTAGAGTAAGTAGTTCGCCAGTTAATAGTTTGCGCAACGTTGTTGCCA
TTGCTACAGGCATCGTGGTGTCACGCTCGTCGTTTGGTATGGCTTCATTCAGCTCCGGTTCCCAACGATC
AAGGCGAGTTACATGATCCCCCATGTTGTGCAAAAAAGCGGTTAGCTCCTTCGGTCCTCCGATCGTTGTC
AGAAGTAAGTTGGCCGCAGTGTTATCACTCATGGTTATGGCAGCACTGCATAATTCTCTTACTGTCATGC
CATCCGTAAGATGCTTTTCTGTGACTGGTGAGTACTCAACCAAGTCATTCTGAGAATAGTGTATGCGGCG
ACCGAGTTGCTCTTGCCCGGCGTCAATACGGGATAATACCGCGCCACATAGCAGAACTTTAAAAGTGCTC
ATCATTGGAAAACGTTCTTCGGGGCGAAAACTCTCAAGGATCTTACCGCTGTTGAGATCCAGTTCGATGT
AACCCACTCGTGCACCCAACTGATCTTCAGCATCTTTTACTTTCACCAGCGTTTCTGGGTGAGCAAAAAC
AGGAAGGCAAAATGCCGCAAAAAAGGGAATAAGGGCGACACGGAAATGTTGAATACTCATACTCTTCCTT
TTTCAATATTATTGAAGCATTTATCAGGGTTATTGTCTCATGAGCGGATACATATTTGAATGTATTTAGA
AAAATAAACAAATAGGGGTTCCGCGCACATTTCCCCGAAAAGTGCCACCTGACGTCTAAGAAACCATTAT
TATCATGACATTAACCTATAAAAATAGGCGTATCACGAGGCCCTTTCGTCTCGCGCGTTTCGGTGATGAC
GGTGAAAACCTCTGACACATGCAGCTCCCGGAGACGGTCACAGCTTGTCTGTAAGCGGATGCCGGGAGCA
GACAAGCCCGTCAGGGCGCGTCAGCGGGTGTTGGCGGGTGTCGGGGCTGGCTTAACTATGCGGCATCAGA
GCAGATTGTACTGAGAGTGCACCATATGCGGTGTGAAATACCGCACAGATGCGTAAGGAGAAAATACCGC
ATCAGGCGCCATTCGCCATTCAGGCTGCGCAACTGTTGGGAAGGGCGATCGGTGCGGGCCTCTTCGCTAT
TACGCCAGCTGGCGAAAGGGGGATGTGCTGCAAGGCGATTAAGTTGGGTAACGCCAGGGTTTTCCCAGTC
ACGACGTTGTAAAACGACGGCCAGTGCCAAGTTGGGATCTTTGCATTGGCCCACGGCTCTCAGGATGGGG
ATGCTCCCCTTCAGCACCCGGTTCCCCTTGGAAACTGATGGTCCTGGCTCTGTGGCATGGCAGTGGCACT
GTGAGGAGCCCCCTACCAGCAGCACACAGTGGGGTTGGCACTGCCACGCTCCGGATGCCGCGCTCTGATC
CAACCCCATAATCAAGGGAACCCGAATTGCCCCATCATTGCCCCCACCACCCCCATCCTGCCGGGCCCTC
ACACCCCACGCTGCCTTCTGGTGACATTCCCCAGCCCAAACCCACGGCTTCATGGCTACCGCGGGGCATT
TCCCATTGCCGCCCCATTATCAGCTCTGCACACCTCCCGCTGTACCCATGCCTCGTGGCTGCCCTTCTTT
GACGTATAATCTTCTAATTAATACCCGGCCTTGTCAAAGTGGAGCACAAACGTTAATTAATTCCCCAGCA
GGCAGGTAATTAACAGTGTGACTCCCTTTTTGCTGCGAGTGGGGCTGATACAGAGAGATGTGGCACTATG
GAGCCCACGGGGTCCTGGCACTGGGTGCCCACGGAGGTCCCCATGTGCTGCAGTGTCACCGCCTCCGAGG
AGACAGTATTGTCCCTGCGGTGTCCCTGCAGCTCAGCTCTGTCCACAGGGCCACCTCCAGTTTGGAGGGG
ACACAATGCAGCCCCGATGCAACCCATCCTCGCAGCATCCCAGGGACAAAGACCCCACTGCAAGACCGCA
CACAGGGCTGGGTCCCGCTCCCCTAATATCTACAGTGCTTCTTGCATGGCCCCTTAATCAATGCAGTTAA
TCAGCATGCGCTCATGCACCGCTCTGGAGCTGCAAAGCCCCTCGCAGCGCTGCTCACCAACACCGCGCAC
CGCCCCGGCCCAGCCTGCAGCACGCGCTGCAAACAGGAAAGAAACAAAATATTGCCCAAATGTAGGCAAA
GGCATTCGGCTGCCTTGACCTCCGCCGGGCCGGGCCCTGCCTGACTCAGCTCCTTACTCAGCGCTCGCTT
CCTCCCTCCGGCTGCCACCGCCGCAGCGCACACCCTGACAAAGAGTGGCCCTTAACGGGCTCTGAGGTGC
ACCCAGCAGTGCACTCAGCAGTCCAAGGGCCGGCCTGGAGGTTTGCACCGCTACGTGCTGACATTAGCAT
TGAACTTGGCCCTGGGTAGTGCTGCAGGCCGGGCGGGGTGGGTGTAGAGAGTGCAGCGCGCGTTGCACCC
GGTGCCCCTTCCCCTCCCTTGCATCCCAGCAGGCTGCACCCCAGCACCAGGCCCGTGCATGCATGCTCCT
GGTGTTATTGCAGCCTGGTGCATGCATGCGTCTTGATGGTGCAGCGCTGTGCATGCATCCTCCTTGGTGT
GTAGCAGTCTAGTGCATGCATACCCCTCGGTGTTATTGCTGCTCTGTGCACGCACGCTCATTGTATCACT
TCATCCCAGTGCATGCACTCACACTGGAGCGATTGCTGCTCGGTGCACGCACACTCATTGTATCACTGCA
GCTCAGTGGCTGCACGCACACCGGTGTTATTGCTGCTCGGTGCGTGCATGCACATCAGTGTCGCTGCAGC
TCAGTGCATGCACGCTCATTGCCCATCGCTATCCCTGCCTCTCCTGCTGGCGCTCCCCGGGAGGTGACTT
CAAGGGGACCGCAGGACCACCTCGGGGGTGGGGGGAGGGCTGCACACGCGGACCCCGCTCCCCCTCCCCA
ACAAAGCACTGTGGAATCAAAAAGGGGGGAGGGGGGATGGAGGGGCGCGTCACACCCCCGCCCCACACCC
TCACCTCGAGGTGAGCCCCACGTTCTGCTTCACTCTCCCCATCTCCCCCCCCTCCCCACCCCCAATTTTG
TATTTATTTATTTTTTAATTATTTTGTGCAGCGATGGGGGCGGGGGGGGGGGGGGCGCGCGCCAGGCGGG
GCGGGGSGGGGSGRGGGGSGGGGCGGGGCGAGGCGGAGAGGTGCGGCGGCAGCCAATCAGAGCGGCGCGC
TCCGAAAGTTTCCTTTTATGGCGAGGCGGCGGCGGCGGCGGCCCTATAAAAAGCGAAGCGCGCGGCGGGC
GGGAGT
